>Addgene plasmid #211152 | pBiT3.1-C_RBBP7:1-425 | addgene full sequence | sequence record 425851 | Addgene NGS Result
AAGACGCGTTAATTAAGACGTCGGCAGTGAAAAAAATGCTTTATTTGTGAAATTTGTGATGCTATTGCTT
TATTTGTAACCATTATAAGCTGCAATAAACAAGTTAACAACAACAATTGCATTCATTTTATGTTTCAGGT
TCAGGGGGAGGTGTGGGAGGTTTTTTAAAGCAAGTAAAACCTCTACAAATGTGGTATGGCTGATTATGAT
CCGCGGCCGCAATACGTCGACGTTATCAGCTGACTTCGTACGAGAGCCTAGGATTATGGCGCGCCACTAG
TTATTAATAGTAATCAATTACGGGGTCATTAGTTCATAGCCCATATATGGAGTTCCGCGTTACATAACTT
ACGGTAAATGGCCCGCCTGGCTGACCGCCCAACGACCCCCGCCCATTGACGTCAATAATGACGTATGTTC
CCATAGTAACGCCAATAGGGACTTTCCATTGACGTCAATGGGTGGAGTATTTACGGTAAACTGCCCACTT
GGCAGTACATCAAGTGTATCATATGCCAAGTCCGCCCCCTATTGACGTCAATGACGGTAAATGGCCCGCC
TGGCATTATGCCCAGTACATGACCTTACGGGACTTTCCTACTTGGCAGTACATCTACGTATTAGTCATCG
CTATTACCATGGTGATGCGGTTTTGGCAGTACACCAATGGGCGTGGATAGCGGTTTGACTCACGGGGATT
TCCAAGTCTCCACCCCATTGACGTCAATGGGAGTTTGTTTTGGCACCAAAATCAACGGGACTTTCCAAAA
TGTCGTAATAACCCCGCCCCGTTGACGCAAATGGGCGGTAGGCGTGTACGGTGGGAGGTCTATATAAGCA
GAGCTGGTTTAGTGAACCGTCAGATCACTAGAATCTTTATTGCGGTAGTTTATCACAGTTAAATTGCTAA
CGCAGTCAGTGCTTCTGACACAACAGTCTCGAACTTAAGCTGCAGAAGTTGGTCGTGAGGCACTGGGCAG
GTAAGTATCAAGGTTACAAGACAGGTTTAAGGAGACCAATAGAAACTGGGCTTGTCGAGACAGAGAAGAC
TCTTGCGTTTCTGATAGGCACCTATTGGTCTTACTGACATCCACTTTGCCTTTCTCTCCACAGGTGTCCA
CTCCCAGTTCAATTACAGCTCTTAAGGCTAGAGTATTAATACGACTCACTATAGGGGCGATCGCAACAAG
CTTCGGGAAGATCTGGAGCTAGCGGCGGGGGATCCGGTGGGAATTCGACACCATGGCGAGTAAAGAGATG
TTTGAAGATACTGTGGAGGAGCGTGTCATCAATGAAGAATATAAAATCTGGAAGAAGAATACACCGTTTC
TATATGACCTGGTTATGACCCATGCTCTTCAGTGGCCCAGTCTTACCGTTCAGTGGCTTCCTGAAGTGAC
TAAACCTGAAGGAAAAGATTATGCCCTTCATTGGCTAGTGCTGGGGACTCATACGTCTGATGAGCAGAAT
CATCTGGTGGTTGCTCGAGTACATATTCCCAATGATGATGCACAGTTTGATGCTTCCCATTGTGACAGTG
ACAAGGGTGAATTTGGTGGCTTTGGTTCTGTAACAGGAAAAATTGAATGTGAAATTAAAATCAATCACGA
AGGAGAAGTAAACCGTGCTCGTTACATGCCGCAGAATCCTCACATCATTGCTACAAAAACACCATCTTCT
GATGTGTTGGTTTTTGACTATACAAAACACCCTGCTAAACCAGACCCAAGTGGAGAATGTAATCCTGATC
TCAGATTAAGAGGTCACCAGAAGGAAGGCTATGGTCTCTCCTGGAATTCAAATTTGAGTGGACATCTCCT
AAGTGCATCTGATGACCATACTGTTTGTCTGTGGGATATAAACGCAGGACCAAAAGAAGGCAAAATTGTG
GATGCTAAAGCCATCTTTACTGGCCACTCAGCTGTTGTAGAGGATGTGGCCTGGCACCTGCTGCACGAGT
CATTGTTTGGATCTGTTGCTGATGATCAGAAACTTATGATATGGGACACCAGGTCCAATACCACCTCCAA
GCCGAGTCACTTGGTGGATGCGCACACTGCCGAAGTCAACTGCCTCTCATTCAATCCCTACAGCGAATTT
ATTCTAGCCACCGGCTCTGCGGATAAGACCGTAGCTTTATGGGATCTGCGTAACTTAAAATTAAAACTCC
ATACCTTCGAATCTCATAAAGATGAAATTTTCCAGGTCCACTGGTCTCCACATAATGAAACTATTCTGGC
TTCAAGTGGTACTGACCGCCGCCTGAATGTGTGGGATTTAAGTAAAATTGGGGAAGAACAATCAGCAGAA
GATGCAGAAGATGGGCCTCCAGAACTCCTGTTTATTCATGGAGGACACACTGCTAAGATTTCAGATTTTA
GCTGGAACCCCAATGAGCCTTGGGTCATTTGCTCAGTGTCTGAGGATAACATCATGCAGATATGGCAAAT
GGCTGAAAATATTTACAATGATGAAGAGTCAGATGTCACGACATCCGAACTGGAGGGACAAGGATCTGGC
TCGAGCGGTGGGAGCTCCGGTGTGAGCGGCTGGCGGCTGTTCAAGAAGATTAGCTAAGTTTAAACGGCCG
CGACTCTAGACTGCAGGCATGCAAGCTGATTTGGCTGCTGCCACCGCTGAGCAAGGCCGCTTCGAGCAGA
CATGATAAGATACATTGATGAGTTTGGACAAACCACAACTAGAATGCAGTGAAAAAAATGCTTTATTTGT
GAAATTTGTGATGCTATTGCTTTATTTGTAACCATTATAAGCTGCAATAAACAAGTTAACAACAACAATT
GCATTCATTTTATGTTTCAGGTTCAGGGGGAGATGTGGGAGGTTTTTTTAAGCAAGTAAAACCTCTACAA
ATGTGGTAAAATCTTAATTAAGACTTCTAATATAACTTCGTATAGCATACATTATACGAAGTTATGGTTC
CACTGTTGACAATTAATCATCGGCATAGTATATCGGCATAGTATAATACGACAAGGTGAGGAACTAAACC
CAGGAGGCAGATCATGATTGAACAAGATGGATTGCACGCAGGTTCTCCGGCCGCTTGGGTGGAGAGGCTA
TTCGGCTATGACTGGGCACAACAGACAATCGGCTGCTCTGATGCCGCCGTGTTCCGGCTGTCAGCGCAGG
GGCGCCCGGTTCTTTTTGTCAAGACCGACCTGTCCGGTGCCCTGAATGAACTGCAGGACGAGGCAGCGCG
GCTATCGTGGCTGGCCACGACGGGCGTTCCTTGCGCAGCTGTGCTCGACGTTGTCACTGAAGCGGGAAGG
GACTGGCTGCTATTGGGCGAAGTGCCGGGGCAGGATCTCCTGTCATCTCACCTTGCTCCTGCCGAGAAAG
TATCCATCATGGCTGATGCAATGCGGCGGCTGCATACGCTTGATCCGGCTACCTGCCCATTCGACCACCA
AGCGAAACATCGCATCGAGCGAGCACGTACTCGGATGGAAGCCGGTCTTGTCGATCAGGATGATCTGGAC
GAAGAGCATCAGGGGCTCGCGCCAGCCGAACTGTTCGCCAGGCTCAAGGCGCGCATGCCCGACGGCGAGG
ATCTCGTCGTGACCCATGGCGATGCCTGCTTGCCGAATATCATGGTGGAAAATGGCCGCTTTTCTGGATT
CATCGACTGTGGCCGGCTGGGTGTGGCGGACCGCTATCAGGACATAGCGTTGGCTACCCGTGATATTGCT
GAAGAGCTTGGCGGCGAATGGGCTGACCGCTTCCTCGTGCTTTACGGTATCGCCGCTCCCGATTCGCAGC
GCATCGCCTTCTATCGCCTTCTTGACGAGTTCTTCTGATTCGAAATGACCGACCAAGCGACGCCCAACCG
GTATCAGCTCACTCAAAGGCGGTAATACGGTTATCCACAGAATCAGGGGATAACGCAGGAAAGAACATGT
GAGCAAAAGGCCAGCAAAAGGCCAGGAACCGTAAAAAGGCCGCGTTGCTGGCGTTTTTCCATAGGCTCCG
CCCCCCTGACGAGCATCACAAAAATCGACGCTCAAGTCAGAGGTGGCGAAACCCGACAGGACTATAAAGA
TACCAGGCGTTTCCCCCTGGAAGCTCCCTCGTGCGCTCTCCTGTTCCGACCCTGCCGCTTACCGGATACC
TGTCCGCCTTTCTCCCTTCGGGAAGCGTGGCGCTTTCTCATAGCTCACGCTGTAGGTATCTCAGTTCGGT
GTAGGTCGTTCGCTCCAAGCTGGGCTGTGTGCACGAACCCCCCGTTCAGCCCGACCGCTGCGCCTTATCC
GGTAACTATCGTCTTGAGTCCAACCCGGTAAGACACGACTTATCGCCACTGGCAGCAGCCACTGGTAACA
GGATTAGCAGAGCGAGGTATGTAGGCGGTGCTACAGAGTTCTTGAAGTGGTGGCCTAACTACGGCTACAC
TAGAAGGACAGTATTTGGTATCTGCGCTCTGCTGAAGCCAGTTACCTTCGGAAAAAGAGTTGGTAGCTCT
TGATCCGGCAAACAAACCACCGCTGGTAGCGGTGGTTTTTTTGTTTGCAAGCAGCAGATTACGCGCAGAA
AAAAAGGATTTCAAGAAGATCCTTTGATCTTTTCTACGGGGTCTGACGCTCAGTGGAACGAAAACTCACG
TTAAGGGATTTTGGTCATGAGATTATCAAAAAGGATCTTCACCTAGATCCTTTTATAGTCCGGAATCGTC
ACACAAAAAACCAACACACAGATGTAATGAAAATAAAGATATTTTATTGCGGCCATCGTGATGGCTAGAG
TTTAGCCCTCCCACACATAACCAGAGGGCAGCAATTCACGAATCCCAACTGCCGTCGGCTGTCCATCACT
GTCCTTCACTATGGCTTTGATCCCAGGATGCAGATCGAGAAGCACCTGTCGGCACCGTCCGCAGGGGCTC
AAGATGCCCCTGTTCTCATTTCCGATCGCGACGATACAAGTCAGGTTGCCAGCTGCCGCAGCAGCAGCAG
TGCCCAGCACCACGAGTTCTGCACAAGGTCCCCCAGTAAAATGATATACATTGACACCAGTGAAGATGCG
GCCGTCGCTAGAGAGAGCTGCGCTGGCGACGCTGTAGTCTTCAGAGATGGGGATGCTGTTGATTGTAGCC
GTTGCTCTTTCAATGAGGGTGGATTCTTCTTGAGACAAAGGCTTGGCCATGGTGGCGCTAGTGTCAGAAG
AATCGAGCTTTTTGCAAAAGCCTAGGCCTCCAAAAAAGCCTCCTCACTACTTCTGGAATAGCTCAGAGGC
CGAGGCGGCCTCGGCCTCTGCATAAATAAAAAAAATTAGTCAGCCATGGGGCGGAGAATGGGCGGAACTG
GGCGGAGTTAGGGGCGGGATGGGCGGAGTTAGGGGCGGGACTATGGTTGCTGACTAATTGAGATGCATGC
TTTGCATACTTCTGCCTGCTGGGGAGCCTGGGGACTTTCCACACCTGGTTGCTGACTAATTGAGATGCAT
GCTTTGCATACTTCTGCCTGCTGGGGAGCCTGGGGACTTTCCACACCCTAACTGACACACATTCCACAGC
TGGTTCTTTCCGCCTCAGAAGGTACCTAACCAAGTTCCTCTTTCAGAGGTTATTTCAGGCCATGGTGCTG
CGC
Features (pLannotate 1.2.2; 17 found; start..end, strand, type, name):
     24..105     -  polyA_signal   SV40 poly(A) signal: SV40 polyadenylation signal
    128..211     -  CDS            large T antigen (fragment): large T antigen from SV40 (simian virus 40)
    276..641     +  enhancer       CMV enhancer: human cytomegalovirus immediate early enhancer
    643..842     +  promoter       CMV promoter: human cytomegalovirus (CMV) immediate early promoter
    981..1113    +  intron         chimeric intron: chimera between introns from human β-globin and immunoglobulin heavy chain genes
   1157..1175    +  promoter       T7 promoter: promoter for bacteriophage T7 RNA polymerase
   1243..2517    +  CDS            RBBP7: RBBP7_HUMAN - Also known as RBAP46. Experimental evidence at protein level: Swiss-Prot protein existence level 1. Core histone-binding subunit that may target chromatin remodeling factors, histone acetyltransferases and histone deacetylases to their histone substrates in a manner that is regulated by nucleosomal DNA. Component of several complexes which regulate chromatin metabolism. These include the type B histone acetyltransferase (HAT) complex, which is required for chromatin assembly following DNA replication; the core histone deacetylase (HDAC) complex, which promotes histone deacetylati
   2613..2640    +  CDS            SET1 (fragment): solubility-enhancement tag derived from T7 phage gene 10B
   2666..2787    -  polyA_signal   SV40 poly(A) signal: SV40 polyadenylation signal
   2810..2878    -  CDS            large T antigen (fragment): large T antigen from SV40 (simian virus 40)
   2902..2935    +  protein_bind   loxP: Cre-mediated recombination occurs in the 8-bp core sequence (GCATACAT). Cre recombinase
   2945..2992    +  promoter       EM7 promoter: synthetic bacterial promoter&nbsp
   3024..3815    +  CDS            neo: KKA2_KLEPN - Also known as kan, nptII. Experimental evidence at protein level: Swiss-Prot protein existence level 1. Resistance to kanamycin, neomycin, paromomycin, ribostamycin, butirosin and gentamicin B. From Klebsiella pneumoniae.
   3976..4564    -  rep_origin     ori: high-copy-number ColE1/pMB1/pBR322/pUC origin of replication
   4690..4738    -  polyA_signal   poly(A) signal: synthetic polyadenylation signal
   4762..5160    -  CDS            BSD: blasticidin S deaminase; Aspergillus terreus BSD; confers resistance to blasticidin
   5191..5548    -  promoter       SV40 promoter: SV40 enhancer and early promoter
