[The description below was written by a language model from this plasmid's Addgene catalogue record and pLannotate feature annotations shown in this document.]
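Description:
pBiT3.1-C_RBBP7:1-425 is a mammalian expression plasmid built on Promega's pBiT3.1-C backbone. It encodes full-length, wild-type human RBBP7 (RbAp46, residues M1–S425; a 1,275 bp insert) fused at its C terminus to a short flexible glycine/serine linker followed by the HiBiT peptide. The open reading frame was inserted by ligation-independent cloning between EcoRI and XhoI sites that remain intact. It is transcribed from the CMV immediate-early enhancer and promoter, with a chimeric β-globin/immunoglobulin intron upstream to improve mRNA processing and an SV40 polyadenylation signal downstream. A T7 promoter sits just before the coding sequence and serves as a sequencing primer site. The small "SET1" and large T antigen fragments in the automated annotation are probably incidental matches to backbone or SV40-derived sequence rather than functional parts.

The plasmid replicates in E. coli from a high-copy ColE1/pUC-type origin and is selected with kanamycin through a neo (nptII) gene driven by the bacterial EM7 promoter, which is preceded by a single loxP site. The catalogue lists neomycin/G418 as the mammalian selectable marker. The feature table, however, shows the only obvious mammalian selection cassette to be an SV40 early promoter driving blasticidin S deaminase with a synthetic poly(A) signal, so the record is not fully consistent on this point.

HiBiT is a small peptide that complements the LgBiT polypeptide to reconstitute NanoLuc luciferase, giving a luminescent readout of the tagged protein's abundance in cells or lysates. RBBP7 is a WD40-repeat histone-binding subunit of several chromatin-modifying complexes. The construct comes from a study assessing the ligandability of WD40-repeat proteins, which suggests use in cellular assays of RBBP7 levels or ligand engagement, though the record does not specify the assay.
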