Addgene plasmid #211152: pBiT3.1-C_RBBP7:1-425
Purpose: Mammalian expression of full-length human RBBP7. C-terminal HiBiT tag.
Depositing lab: Cheryl Arrowsmith. Depositing organization: University of Toronto. Publication: A Target Class Ligandability Evaluation of WD40 Repeat-Containing Proteins. Ackloo S, Li F, Szewczyk M, Seitova A, Loppnau P, Zeng H, Xu J, Ahmad S, Arnautova YA, Baghaie AJ, Beldar S, Bolotokova A, Centrella PA, Chau I, Clark MA, Cuozzo JW, Dehghani-Tafti S, Disch JS, Dong A, Dumas A, Feng JA, Ghiabi P, Gibson E, Gilmer J, Goldman B, Green SR, Guie MA, Guilinger JP, Harms N, Herasymenko O, Houliston S, Hutchinson A, Kearnes S, Keefe AD, Kimani SW, Kramer T, Kutera M, Kwak HA, Lento C, Li Y, Liu J, Loup J, Machado RAC, Mulhern CJ, Perveen S, Righetto GL, Riley P, Shrestha S, Sigel EA, Silva M, Sintchak MD, Slakman BL, Taylor RD, Thompson J, Torng W, Underkoffler C, von Rechenberg M, Walsh RT, Watson I, Wilson DJ, Wolf E, Yadav M, Yazdi AK, Zhang J, Zhang Y, Santhakumar V, Edwards AM, Barsyte-Lovejoy D, Schapira M, Brown PJ, Halabelian L, Arrowsmith CH. J Med Chem. 2025 Jan 23;68(2):1092-1112. doi: 10.1021/acs.jmedchem.4c02010. Epub 2024 Nov 4. PubMed 39495097.
Backbone
  Vector backbone: pBiT3.1-C
  Backbone manufacturer: Promega
  Vector type: Mammalian Expression
  Selectable markers: Neomycin (select with G418)
Growth in bacteria
  Bacterial resistance: Kanamycin, 50 μg/mL
  Growth temperature: 37°C
  Growth strain: DH5alpha
  Copy number: High Copy
Gene/Insert
  Gene/Insert name: RBBP7:M1-S425
  Species: H. sapiens (human)
  Insert size (bp): 1275
  Mutation: wild type
  Entrez Gene: RBBP7 (a.k.a. RbAp46)
  Promoter: CMV
  Tag / fusion protein: GSSGGSSGVSGWRLFKKIS (C terminal on insert)
  Cloning method: Ligation Independent Cloning
  Sequencing primers: 5′ T7; 3′ TTGCTCAGCGGTGGCAGCAG
Resource information
  A portion of this plasmid was derived from a plasmid made by: Open Biosystems (LIFESEQ1449828)
Terms and licenses: Academic/Nonprofit Terms; Industry Terms: Not Available to Industry
Depositor comments: 5' Cloning Site: EcoR1 (not destroyed), 3' Cloning Site: Xho1 (not destroyed).
How to cite: pBiT3.1-C_RBBP7:1-425 was a gift from Cheryl Arrowsmith (Addgene plasmid # 211152 ; http://n2t.net/addgene:211152 ; RRID:Addgene_211152)
