>Addgene plasmid #211152 | pBiT3.1-C_RBBP7:1-425 | depositor partial sequence | sequence record 411782 | Insert sequence
ATGGCGAGTAAAGAGATGTTTGAAGATACTGTGGAGGAGCGTGTCATCAATGAAGAATATAAAATCTGGA
AGAAGAATACACCGTTTCTATATGACCTGGTTATGACCCATGCTCTTCAGTGGCCCAGTCTTACCGTTCA
GTGGCTTCCTGAAGTGACTAAACCTGAAGGAAAAGATTATGCCCTTCATTGGCTAGTGCTGGGGACTCAT
ACGTCTGATGAGCAGAATCATCTGGTGGTTGCTCGAGTACATATTCCCAATGATGATGCACAGTTTGATG
CTTCCCATTGTGACAGTGACAAGGGTGAATTTGGTGGCTTTGGTTCTGTAACAGGAAAAATTGAATGTGA
AATTAAAATCAATCACGAAGGAGAAGTAAACCGTGCTCGTTACATGCCGCAGAATCCTCACATCATTGCT
ACAAAAACACCATCTTCTGATGTGTTGGTTTTTGACTATACAAAACACCCTGCTAAACCAGACCCAAGTG
GAGAATGTAATCCTGATCTCAGATTAAGAGGTCACCAGAAGGAAGGCTATGGTCTCTCCTGGAATTCAAA
TTTGAGTGGACATCTCCTAAGTGCATCTGATGACCATACTGTTTGTCTGTGGGATATAAACGCAGGACCA
AAAGAAGGCAAAATTGTGGATGCTAAAGCCATCTTTACTGGCCACTCAGCTGTTGTAGAGGATGTGGCCT
GGCACCTGCTGCACGAGTCATTGTTTGGATCTGTTGCTGATGATCAGAAACTTATGATATGGGACACCAG
GTCCAATACCACCTCCAAGCCGAGTCACTTGGTGGATGCGCACACTGCCGAAGTCAACTGCCTCTCATTC
AATCCCTACAGCGAATTTATTCTAGCCACCGGCTCTGCGGATAAGACCGTAGCTTTATGGGATCTGCGTA
ACTTAAAATTAAAACTCCATACCTTCGAATCTCATAAAGATGAAATTTTCCAGGTCCACTGGTCTCCACA
TAATGAAACTATTCTGGCTTCAAGTGGTACTGACCGCCGCCTGAATGTGTGGGATTTAAGTAAAATTGGG
GAAGAACAATCAGCAGAAGATGCAGAAGATGGGCCTCCAGAACTCCTGTTTATTCATGGAGGACACACTG
CTAAGATTTCAGATTTTAGCTGGAACCCCAATGAGCCTTGGGTCATTTGCTCAGTGTCTGAGGATAACAT
CATGCAGATATGGCAAATGGCTGAAAATATTTACAATGATGAAGAGTCAGATGTCACGACATCCGAACTG
GAGGGACAAGGATCT
